>Addgene plasmid #124139 | pcDNA3.1 (-) hYAP 1-1alpha | addgene full sequence | sequence record 240574 | Addgene NGS Result
GACATTGATTATTGACTAGTTATTAATAGTAATCAATTACGGGGTCATTAGTTCATAGCCCATATATGGA
GTTCCGCGTTACATAACTTACGGTAAATGGCCCGCCTGGCTGACCGCCCAACGACCCCCGCCCATTGACG
TCAATAATGACGTATGTTCCCATAGTAACGCCAATAGGGACTTTCCATTGACGTCAATGGGTGGAGTATT
TACGGTAAACTGCCCACTTGGCAGTACATCAAGTGTATCATATGCCAAGTACGCCCCCTATTGACGTCAA
TGACGGTAAATGGCCCGCCTGGCATTATGCCCAGTACATGACCTTATGGGACTTTCCTACTTGGCAGTAC
ATCTACGTATTAGTCATCGCTATTACCATGGTGATGCGGTTTTGGCAGTACATCAATGGGCGTGGATAGC
GGTTTGACTCACGGGGATTTCCAAGTCTCCACCCCATTGACGTCAATGGGAGTTTGTTTTGGCACCAAAA
TCAACGGGACTTTCCAAAATGTCGTAACAACTCCGCCCCATTGACGCAAATGGGCGGTAGGCGTGTACGG
TGGGAGGTCTATATAAGCAGAGCTCTCTGGCTAACTAGAGAACCCACTGCTTACTGGCTTATCGAAATTA
ATACGACTCACTATAGGGAGACCCAAGCTGGCTAGCGTTTAAACGGGCCCTCTAGACTCGAGCGGCCGCA
TGGATCCCGGGCAGCAGCCGCCGCCTCAACCGGCCCCCCAGGGCCAAGGGCAGCCGCCTTCGCAGCCCCC
GCAGGGGCAGGGCCCGCCGTCCGGACCCGGGCAACCGGCACCCGCGGCGACCCAGGCGGCGCCGCAGGCA
CCCCCCGCCGGGCATCAGATCGTGCACGTCCGCGGGGACTCGGAGACCGACCTGGAGGCGCTCTTCAACG
CCGTCATGAACCCCAAGACGGCCAACGTGCCCCAGACCGTGCCCATGAGGCTCCGGAAGCTGCCCGACTC
CTTCTTCAAGCCGCCGGAGCCCAAATCCCACTCCCGACAGGCCAGTACTGATGCAGGCACTGCAGGAGCC
CTGACTCCACAGCATGTTCGAGCTCATTCCTCTCCAGCTTCTCTGCAGTTGGGAGCTGTTTCTCCTGGGA
CACTGACCCCCACTGGAGTAGTCTCTGGCCCAGCAGCTACACCCACAGCTCAGCATCTTCGACAGTCTTC
TTTTGAGATACCTGATGATGTACCTCTGCCAGCAGGTTGGGAGATGGCAAAGACATCTTCTGGTCAGAGA
TACTTCTTAAATCACATCGATCAGACAACAACATGGCAGGACCCCAGGAAGGCCATGCTGTCCCAGATGA
ACGTCACAGCCCCCACCAGTCCACCAGTGCAGCAGAATATGATGAACTCGGCTTCAGCCATGAACCAGAG
AATCAGTCAGAGTGCTCCAGTGAAACAGCCACCACCCCTGGCTCCCCAGAGCCCACAGGGAGGCGTCATG
GGTGGCAGCAACTCCAACCAGCAGCAACAGATGCGACTGCAGCAACTGCAGATGGAGAAGGAGAGGCTGC
GGCTGAAACAGCAAGAACTGCTTCGGCAGGAGTTAGCCCTGCGTAGCCAGTTACCAACACTGGAGCAGGA
TGGTGGGACTCAAAATCCAGTGTCTTCTCCCGGGATGTCTCAGGAATTGAGAACAATGACGACCAATAGC
TCAGATCCTTTCCTTAACAGTGGCACCTATCACTCTCGAGATGAGAGTACAGACAGTGGACTAAGCATGA
GCAGCTACAGTGTCCCTCGAACCCCAGATGACTTCCTGAACAGTGTGGATGAGATGGATACAGGTGATAC
TATCAACCAAAGCACCCTGCCCTCACAGCAGAACCGTTTCCCAGACTACCTTGAAGCCATTCCTGGGACA
AATGTGGACCTTGGAACACTGGAAGGAGATGGAATGAACATAGAAGGAGAGGAGCTGATGCCAAGTCTGC
AGGAAGCTTTGAGTTCTGACATCCTTAATGACATGGAGTCTGTTTTGGCTGCCACCAAGCTAGATAAAGA
AAGCTTTCTTACATGGTTATAGGAATTCCACCACACTGGACTAGTGGATCCGAGCTCGGTACCAAGCTTA
AGTTTAAACCGCTGATCAGCCTCGACTGTGCCTTCTAGTTGCCAGCCATCTGTTGTTTGCCCCTCCCCCG
TGCCTTCCTTGACCCTGGAAGGTGCCACTCCCACTGTCCTTTCCTAATAAAATGAGGAAATTGCATCGCA
TTGTCTGAGTAGGTGTCATTCTATTCTGGGGGGTGGGGTGGGGCAGGACAGCAAGGGGGAGGATTGGGAA
GACAATAGCAGGCATGCTGGGGATGCGGTGGGCTCTATGGCTTCTGAGGCGGAAAGAACCAGCTGGGGCT
CTAGGGGGTATCCCC
[124 nt withheld, positions 2396-2519]
C
[91 nt withheld, positions 2521-2611]
A
[49 nt withheld, positions 2613-2661]
CCTTTGACGTTGGAGTCCACGTTCTTT
[37 nt withheld, positions 2689-2725]
ACCCTATCTCGGTCTATTCTTTTGATTTATAAGGGATTTTGCCGATTTCGGCCTATTGGTTAAAAAATGA
GCTGATTTAACAAAAATTTAACGCGAATTAATTCTGTGGAATGTGTGTCAGTTAGGGTGTGGAAAGTCCC
CAGGCTCCCCAGCAGGCAGAAGTATGCAAAGCATGCATCTCAATTAGTCAGCAACCAGGTGTGGAAAGTC
CCCAGGCTCCCCAGCAGGCAGAAGTATGCAAAGCATGCATCTCAATTAGTCAGCAACCATAGTCCCGCCC
CTAACTCCGCCCATCCCGCCCCTAACTCCGCCCAGTTCCGCCCATTCTCCGCCCCATGGCTGACTAATTT
TTTTTATTTATGCAGAGGCCGAGGCCGCCTCTGCCTCTGAGCTATTCCAGAAGTAGTGAGGAGGCTTTTT
TGGAGGCCTAGGCTTTTGCAAAAAGCTCCCGGGAGCTTGTATATCCATTTTCGGATCTGATCAAGAGACA
GGATGAGGATCGTTTCGCATGATTGAACAAGATGGATTGCACGCAGGTTCTCCGGCCGCTTGGGTGGAGA
GGCTATTCGGCTATGACTGGGCACAACAGACAATCGGCTGCTCTGATGCCGCCGTGTTCCGGCTGTCAGC
GCAGGGGCGCCCGGTTCTTTTTGTCAAGACCGACCTGTCCGGTGCCCTGAATGAACTGCAGGACGAGGCA
GCGCGGCTATCGTGGCTGGCCACGACGGGCGTTCCTTGCGCAGCTGTGCTCGACGTTGTCACTGAAGCGG
GAAGGGACTGGCTGCTATTGGGCGAAGTGCCGGGGCAGGATCTCCTGTCATCTCACCTTGCTCCTGCCGA
GAAAGTATCCATCATGGCTGATGCAATGCGGCGGCTGCATACGCTTGATCCGGCTACCTGCCCATTCGAC
CACCAAGCGAAACATCGCATCGAGCGAGCACGTACTCGGATGGAAGCCGGTCTTGTCGATCAGGATGATC
TGGACGAAGAGCATCAGGGGCTCGCGCCAGCCGAACTGTTCGCCAGGCTCAAGGCGCGCATGCCCGACGG
CGAGGATCTCGTCGTGACCCATGGCGATGCCTGCTTGCCGAATATCATGGTGGAAAATGGCCGCTTTTCT
GGATTCATCGACTGTGGCCGGCTGGGTGTGGCGGACCGCTATCAGGACATAGCGTTGGCTACCCGTGATA
TTGCTGAAGAGCTTGGCGGCGAATGGGCTGACCGCTTCCTCGTGCTTTACGGTATCGCCGCTCCCGATTC
GCAGCGCATCGCCTTCTATCGCCTTCTTGACGAGTTCTTCTGAGCGGGACTCTGGGGTTCGAAATGACCG
ACCAAGCGACGCCCAACCTGCCATCACGAGATTTCGATTCCACCGCCGCCTTCTATGAAAGGTTGGGCTT
CGGAATCGTTTTCCGGGACGCCGGCTGGATGATCCTCCAGCGCGGGGATCTCATGCTGGAGTTCTTCGCC
CACCCCAACTTGTTTATTGCAGCTTATAATGGTTACAAATAAAGCAATAGCATCACAAATTTCACAAATA
AAGCATTTTTTTCACTGCATTCTAGTTGTGGTTTGTCCAAACTCATCAATGTATCTTATCATGTCTGTAT
ACCGTCGACCTCTAGCTAGAGCTTGGCGTAATCATGGTCATAGCTGTTTCCTGTGTGAAATTGTTATCCG
CTCACAATTCCACACAACATACGAGCCGGAAGCATAAAGTGTAAAGCCTGGGGTGCCTAATGAGTGAGCT
AACTCACATTAATTGCGTTGCGCTCACTGCCCGCTTTCCAGTCGGGAAACCTGTCGTGCCAGCTGCATTA
ATGAATCGGCCAACGCGCGGGGAGAGGCGGTTTGCGTATTGGGCGCTCTTCCGCTTCCTCGCTCACTGAC
TCGCTGCGCTCGGTCGTTCGGCTGCGGCGAGCGGTATCAGCTCACTCAAAGGCGGTAATACGGTTATCCA
CAGAATCAGGGGATAACGCAGGAAAGAACATGTGAGCAAAAGGCCAGCAAAAGGCCAGGAACCGTAAAAA
GGCCGCGTTGCTGGCGTTTTTCCATAGGCTCCGCCCCCCTGACGAGCATCACAAAAATCGACGCTCAAGT
CAGAGGTGGCGAAACCCGACAGGACTATAAAGATACCAGGCGTTTCCCCCTGGAAGCTCCCTCGTGCGCT
CTCCTGTTCCGACCCTGCCGCTTACCGGATACCTGTCCGCCTTTCTCCCTTCGGGAAGCGTGGCGCTTTC
TCATAGCTCACGCTGTAGGTATCTCAGTTCGGTGTAGGTCGTTCGCTCCAAGCTGGGCTGTGTGCACGAA
CCCCCCGTTCAGCCCGACCGCTGCGCCTTATCCGGTAACTATCGTCTTGAGTCCAACCCGGTAAGACACG
ACTTATCGCCACTGGCAGCAGCCACTGGTAACAGGATTAGCAGAGCGAGGTATGTAGGCGGTGCTACAGA
GTTCTTGAAGTGGTGGCCTAACTACGGCTACACTAGAAGAACAGTATTTGGTATCTGCGCTCTGCTGAAG
CCAGTTACCTTCGGAAAAAGAGTTGGTAGCTCTTGATCCGGCAAACAAACCACCGCTGGTAGCGGTGGTT
TTTTTGTTTGCAAGCAGCAGATTACGCGCAGAAAAAAAGGATCTCAAGAAGATCCTTTGATCTTTTCTAC
GGGGTCTGACGCTCAGTGGAACGAAAACTCACGTTAAGGGATTTTGGTCATGAGATTATCAAAAAGGATC
TTCACCTAGATCCTTTTAAATTAAAAATGAAGTTTTAAATCAATCTAAAGTATATATGAGTAAACTTGGT
CTGACAGTTACCAATGCTTAATCAGTGAGGCACCTATCTCAGCGATCTGTCTATTTCGTTCATCCATAGT
TGCCTGACTCCCCGTCGTGTAGATAACTACGATACGGGAGGGCTTACCATCTGGCCCCAGTGCTGCAATG
ATACCGCGAGACCCACGCTCACCGGCTCCAGATTTATCAGCAATAAACCAGCCAGCCGGAAGGGCCGAGC
GCAGAAGTGGTCCTGCAACTTTATCCGCCTCCATCCAGTCTATTAATTGTTGCCGGGAAGCTAGAGTAAG
TAGTTCGCCAGTTAATAGTTTGCGCAACGTTGTTGCCATTGCTACAGGCATCGTGGTGTCACGCTCGTCG
TTTGGTATGGCTTCATTCAGCTCCGGTTCCCAACGATCAAGGCGAGTTACATGATCCCCCATGTTGTGCA
AAAAAGCGGTTAGCTCCTTCGGTCCTCCGATCGTTGTCAGAAGTAAGTTGGCCGCAGTGTTATCACTCAT
GGTTATGGCAGCACTGCATAATTCTCTTACTGTCATGCCATCCGTAAGATGCTTTTCTGTGACTGGTGAG
TACTCAACCAAGTCATTCTGAGAATAGTGTATGCGGCGACCGAGTTGCTCTTGCCCGGCGTCAATACGGG
ATAATACCGCGCCACATAGCAGAACTTTAAAAGTGCTCATCATTGGAAAACGTTCTTCGGGGCGAAAACT
CTCAAGGATCTTACCGCTGTTGAGATCCAGTTCGATGTAACCCACTCGTGCACCCAACTGATCTTCAGCA
TCTTTTACTTTCACCAGCGTTTCTGGGTGAGCAAAAACAGGAAGGCAAAATGCCGCAAAAAAGGGAATAA
GGGCGACACGGAAATGTTGAATACTCATACTCTTCCTTTTTCAATATTATTGAAGCATTTATCAGGGTTA
TTGTCTCATGAGCGGATACATATTTGAATGTATTTAGAAAAATAAACAAATAGGGGTTCCGCGCACATTT
CCCCGAAAAGTGCCACCTGACGTCGACGGATCGGGAGATCTCCCGATCCCCTATGGTGCACTCTCAGTAC
AATCTGCTCTGATGCCGCATAGTTAAGCCAGTATCTGCTCCCTGCTTGTGTGTTGGAGGTCGCTGAGTAG
TGCGCGAGCAAAATTTAAGCTACAACAAGGCAAGGCTTGACCGACAATTGCATGAAGAATCTGCTTAGGG
TTAGGCGTTTTGCGCTGCTTCGCGATGTACGGGCCAGATATACGCGTT
Features (pLannotate 1.2.2; 20 found; start..end, strand, type, name):
      1..380     +  enhancer       CMV enhancer: human cytomegalovirus immediate early enhancer
    381..584     +  promoter       CMV promoter: human cytomegalovirus (CMV) immediate early promoter
    580..613     +  LTR            5' LTR (truncated) (fragment): truncated 5' long terminal repeat (LTR) from HIV-1
    629..647     +  promoter       T7 promoter: promoter for bacteriophage T7 RNA polymerase
    700..2049    +  CDS            YAP1: YAP1_CHICK - Also known as YAP65. Experimental evidence at protein level: Swiss-Prot protein existence level 1. Transcriptional regulator which can act both as a coactivator and a corepressor and is the critical downstream regulatory target in the Hippo signaling pathway that plays a pivotal role in organ size control and tumor suppression by restricting proliferation and promoting apoptosis (By similarity). Plays a key role in tissue tension and 3D tissue shape by regulating cortical actomyosin network formation (By similarity). From Gallus gallus (Chicken).
   2126..2350    +  polyA_signal   bGH poly(A) signal: bovine growth hormone polyadenylation signal
   2354..2375    +  promoter       SV40 promoter (fragment): SV40 enhancer and early promoter
   2396..2824    +  rep_origin     f1 ori (sequence partly withheld): f1 bacteriophage origin of replication; arrow indicates direction of (+) strand synthesis
   2838..3167    +  promoter       SV40 promoter: SV40 enhancer and early promoter
   3234..4025    +  CDS            neo: KKA2_KLEPN - Also known as kan, nptII. Experimental evidence at protein level: Swiss-Prot protein existence level 1. Resistance to kanamycin, neomycin, paromomycin, ribostamycin, butirosin and gentamicin B. From Klebsiella pneumoniae.
   4049..4207    +  CDS            ble (fragment): BLE_KLEPN - Experimental evidence at protein level: Swiss-Prot protein existence level 1. Binding protein with a strong affinity to the bleomycin family of antibiotics. Binds to CL990; an antimitotic-antibiotic compound. From Klebsiella pneumoniae.
   4202..4323    +  polyA_signal   SV40 poly(A) signal: SV40 polyadenylation signal
   4396..4412    -  protein_bind   lac operator: The lac repressor binds to the lac operator to inhibit transcription in E. coli. This inhibition can be relieved by adding lactose or isopropyl-β-D-thiogalactopyranoside (IPTG). lac repressor encoded by lacI
   4420..4450    -  promoter       lac promoter: promoter for the E. coli lac operon
   4465..4486    -  protein_bind   CAP binding site: CAP binding activates transcription in the presence of cAMP. E. coli catabolite activator protein
   4499..4591    -  CDS            lacI (fragment): lac repressor; lacI; The lac repressor binds to the lac operator to inhibit transcription in E. coli. This inhibition can be relieved by adding lactose or isopropyl-β-D-thiogalactopyranoside (IPTG).
   4774..5362    -  rep_origin     ori: high-copy-number ColE1/pMB1/pBR322/pUC origin of replication
   5533..6393    -  CDS            AmpR: β-lactamase; bla; confers resistance to ampicillin, carbenicillin, and related antibiotics
   6394..6498    -  promoter       AmpR promoter: bla
   6557..6609    -  misc_feature   bom (fragment): basis of mobility region from pBR322
