[The description below was written by a language model from this plasmid's Addgene catalogue record and pLannotate feature annotations shown in this document.]
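Description:
pcDNA3.1 (-) hYAP 1-1alpha is a mammalian expression plasmid of about 6.8 kb, built on the pcDNA3.1 (-) backbone and carrying a wild-type human YAP1 cDNA. The catalogue lists the vector type as unspecified, but the annotated features are those of a standard transient or stable mammalian expression vector. It is propagated in E. coli at high copy from a ColE1/pUC-type origin and selected with ampicillin through the β-lactamase gene and its own promoter. An f1 origin is also present and allows single-stranded DNA production.

The YAP1 coding sequence was inserted between NotI and EcoRI sites. The depositor gives the insert as roughly 1.4 kb, and the annotated open reading frame spans about 1.35 kb. It sits downstream of the human CMV immediate-early enhancer and promoter and upstream of the bovine growth hormone polyadenylation signal, an arrangement that gives strong constitutive expression in mammalian cells. A T7 promoter between the CMV promoter and the insert permits in vitro transcription or sequencing. No epitope tag or reporter is annotated. The annotation tool matched the open reading frame to the chicken YAP1 orthologue, but the catalogue identifies it as human; the name indicates the 1-1alpha splice isoform, one of the differentially spliced YAP1 mRNA variants. A separate cassette places the neomycin phosphotransferase gene between the SV40 early promoter and the SV40 poly(A) signal, enabling G418 selection of stable transfectants. Short annotated fragments (HIV-1 LTR, ble, lacI, bom) appear to be partial matches or backbone remnants rather than functional elements.

YAP1 is a transcriptional co-regulator and the key downstream effector of Hippo signalling, which controls proliferation and organ size. The stated purpose is protein expression for functional studies of cell growth promotion.
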