Addgene plasmid #124139: pcDNA3.1 (-) hYAP 1-1alpha
Purpose: Protein expression for funtional studies of cell growth promotion
Depositing lab: Megan Finch-Edmondson & Marius Sudol. Depositing organization: National University of Singapore. Publication: Identification, basic characterization and evolutionary analysis of differentially spliced mRNA isoforms of human YAP1 gene. Gaffney CJ, Oka T, Mazack V, Hilman D, Gat U, Muramatsu T, Inazawa J, Golden A, Carey DJ, Farooq A, Tromp G, Sudol M. Gene. 2012 Nov 10;509(2):215-22. doi: 10.1016/j.gene.2012.08.025. Epub 2012 Aug 24. PubMed 22939869.
Backbone
  Vector backbone: pcDNA3.1 (-)
  Vector type: Unspecified
Growth in bacteria
  Bacterial resistance: Ampicillin, 100 μg/mL
  Growth temperature: 37°C
  Growth strain: DH5alpha
  Copy number: High Copy
Gene/Insert
  Gene/Insert name: YAP1
  Species: H. sapiens (human)
  Mutation: None (Wild Type)
  GenBank ID: NP_006097
  Entrez Gene: YAP1 (a.k.a. COB1, YAP, YAP-1, YAP2, YAP65, YKI)
  Cloning method: Restriction Enzyme; 5′ cloning site Not I (unknown if destroyed); 3′ cloning site EcoRI (unknown if destroyed)
Terms and licenses: Academic/Nonprofit Terms; Industry Terms: Not Available to Industry
Depositor comments: Insert size is approximately 1410.
How to cite: pcDNA3.1 (-) hYAP 1-1alpha was a gift from Megan Finch-Edmondson & Marius Sudol (Addgene plasmid # 124139 ; http://n2t.net/addgene:124139 ; RRID:Addgene_124139)
